>Addgene plasmid #21403 | pEGFP-N1-FIH1 | addgene partial sequence | sequence record 27185 | 21403 with EGFP-N
TCGCCCTTGCTCACCATGGTGGCGACCGGTGGATCCCGGGCCCGCGGGTTGTATCGGCCCTTGATCATTG
TGTTCAACAAGGGCCCCACCTCTTGTGGGTTCCCCAAGGCCTCTCCAAGCATCTTCTCAATGTTTCTCAT
TATGGCCACTTTCTGATGAGCTTTGAGAGGATATTCAATTCTCTTAGGGGTGGGAGCCCCCTTATACCAG
AAGTTCACAGTGATGGTAATCCCCCCATTTAGTAATGACTCTATGTGATGCCACCAGTACATTGGGATGT
AAAGAACATCACCAGGGCCAACCACTGTTTCGTAACCAACCACATTTTGGAAATTAGGGAACCTCTCGTA
GTCGGGATTGTCAAAGTCCACCTGGCTCTGTCTGTCACATGGGTGATGAACAGGGTATGGGTAGAGGCAC
TCGAACTGATCCGGAGGGAATAAGATGCATCGTTTGTAACCTTTTATCTGAGCAAAAAAGTTCTGCTGCT
CATCATAGTGAGCAGGTGTCACATTTCCTTCCATGCCAATGAGCAGCAGGTTAGAGGTAAGCTGCCCCCA
GCCACGCTTTCCCTGTTGCTTATTAATCCAGTTCCAGTTAAAACCTAAGAAGTCCATGACAATCTTCCTG
CCCACAGTGTCATTGAGCGTTTGCTGCAGATACAACCTCTCTTCCCCTCCTCGCTGCTGTATATCCTGCA
GTTTCTCAACGAACTCATGAAATTTCATTTCTTCCCTGTTGGACCTCGGCTTAAATTCTGGAAATTGGCA
TCTTCTTCTCATCATATACA
