[The description below was written by a language model from this plasmid's Addgene catalogue record.]
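Description:
pEGFP-N1-FIH1 is a mammalian expression plasmid built on the commercial pEGFP-N1 backbone (about 4.7 kb without insert) and carrying the human HIF1AN gene, also known as FIH1 (factor inhibiting HIF-1), as an insert of roughly 1,050 bp. The coding sequence was placed into the multiple cloning site between HindIII and SacII, both of which remain intact, so that it lies upstream of the backbone's EGFP and is expressed as a fusion protein with EGFP at its C terminus. The record does not list the promoter explicitly, but the use of a CMV forward sequencing primer fits the CMV immediate-early promoter that normally drives expression in the pEGFP-N1 series. The plasmid is maintained in E. coli at high copy number under kanamycin selection. The same resistance cassette confers neomycin resistance in mammalian cells, which allows G418 selection of stable transfectants.

HIF1AN encodes an asparaginyl hydroxylase that modifies the HIF-1 alpha transcription factor in an oxygen-dependent way, limiting its transcriptional activity. Tagging it with EGFP lets the protein be followed by fluorescence microscopy in living or fixed transfected cells. The associated publication deals with the intracellular localisation of the human HIF-1 alpha hydroxylases and its implications for oxygen sensing, which suggests the construct was made to visualise where FIH1 resides within the cell. No feature table accompanies the record, so details such as linker composition between FIH1 and EGFP, polyadenylation signals and origins of replication are not stated.
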