Addgene plasmid #21403: pEGFP-N1-FIH1
Depositing lab: Eric Metzen. Depositing organization: Universitaet Duisburg-Essen. Publication: Intracellular localisation of human HIF-1 alpha hydroxylases: implications for oxygen sensing. Metzen E, Berchner-Pfannschmidt U, Stengel P, Marxsen JH, Stolze I, Klinger M, Huang WQ, Wotzlaw C, Hellwig-Burgel T, Jelkmann W, Acker H, Fandrey J. J Cell Sci. 2003 Apr 1. 116(Pt 7):1319-26. 10.1242/jcs.00318 PubMed 12615973.
Backbone
  Vector backbone: pEGFP-N1
  Backbone manufacturer: Clontech
  Backbone size w/o insert (bp): 4700
  Vector type: Mammalian Expression
  Selectable markers: Neomycin (select with G418)
Growth in bacteria
  Bacterial resistance: Kanamycin, 50 μg/mL
  Growth temperature: 37°C
  Growth strain: DH5alpha
  Copy number: High Copy
Gene/Insert
  Gene/Insert name: HIF1AN (alt name: FIH1)
  Species: H. sapiens (human)
  Insert size (bp): 1050
  Entrez Gene: HIF1AN (a.k.a. FIH1)
  Tag / fusion protein: EGFP (C terminal on backbone)
  Cloning method: Restriction Enzyme; 5′ cloning site HindIII (not destroyed); 3′ cloning site SacII (not destroyed)
  Sequencing primers: 5′ CMV-F; 3′ EGFP-N
Terms and licenses: Academic/Nonprofit Terms; Industry Terms: Not Available to Industry
How to cite: pEGFP-N1-FIH1 was a gift from Eric Metzen (Addgene plasmid # 21403 ; http://n2t.net/addgene:21403 ; RRID:Addgene_21403)
